Addgene plasmid #38233: pEBB HA cIAP1 H588A
Depositing lab: Colin Duckett. Depositing organization: University of Michigan. Publication: Two distinct signalling cascades target the NF-kappaB regulatory factor c-IAP1 for degradation. Csomos RA, Wright CW, Galban S, Oetjen KA, Duckett CS. Biochem J. 2009 Apr 28;420(1):83-91. 10.1042/BJ20082140 PubMed 19243308.
Backbone
  Vector backbone: pEBB
  Backbone manufacturer: Baltimore Lab
  Backbone size w/o insert (bp): 5350
  Total vector size (bp): 7150
  Vector type: Mammalian Expression
Growth in bacteria
  Bacterial resistance: Ampicillin, 100 μg/mL
  Growth temperature: 37°C
  Growth strain: DH5alpha
  Copy number: High Copy
Gene/Insert
  Gene/Insert name: cIAP1 H588A (alt names: cIAP1; BIRC2; hIAP2)
  Species: H. sapiens (human)
  Insert size (bp): 1800
  Mutation: H588A
  GenBank ID: NM_001166.4
  Entrez Gene: BIRC2 (a.k.a. API1, HIAP2, Hiap-2, MIHB, RNF48, c-IAP1, cIAP1)
  Promoter: EF1a
  Tag / fusion protein: HA (N terminal on backbone)
  Cloning method: Restriction Enzyme; 5′ cloning site BamH1 (not destroyed); 3′ cloning site Not1 (not destroyed)
  Sequencing primers: 5′ EF1aF; 3′ JL44 (GAGGGGTGCAAGGACCCAG)
Terms and licenses: Academic/Nonprofit Terms; Industry Terms: Not Available to Industry
How to cite: pEBB HA cIAP1 H588A was a gift from Colin Duckett (Addgene plasmid # 38233 ; http://n2t.net/addgene:38233 ; RRID:Addgene_38233)
