[The description below was written by a language model from this plasmid's Addgene catalogue record.]
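Description:
pEBB HA cIAP1 H588A is a mammalian expression plasmid built on the pEBB backbone (about 5.35 kb without insert, roughly 7.15 kb in total). It is propagated in E. coli as a high-copy plasmid under ampicillin selection. The record does not include a feature table, so the bacterial origin, the polyadenylation signal and any mammalian selection marker are not stated.

The payload is an approximately 1.8 kb human BIRC2 coding sequence encoding cIAP1 (also known as hIAP2, MIHB or RNF48), a member of the inhibitor of apoptosis protein family. It was inserted by restriction cloning between BamHI and NotI sites, both of which remain intact. Transcription is driven by the EF1a promoter, a strong constitutive promoter active in a wide range of mammalian cell types. An HA epitope tag supplied by the backbone is fused to the N terminus of the protein, allowing detection or immunoprecipitation with anti-HA antibodies and distinguishing the exogenous protein from endogenous cIAP1.

The insert carries the point mutation H588A. From general knowledge of cIAP1, this histidine lies in the C-terminal RING domain, and its substitution is commonly used to disable the protein's E3 ubiquitin ligase activity, although the record itself does not describe the mutation's effect. The associated publication concerns signalling pathways that target cIAP1, a regulator of NF-kappaB, for degradation. The construct is therefore suited to transient expression in mammalian cells, for example to compare the stability, turnover and signalling behaviour of the mutant with wild-type cIAP1.
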