>Addgene plasmid #38233 | pEBB HA cIAP1 H588A | addgene partial sequence | sequence record 49807 | EF1aF
TTCTCTAGAGATCCCTCGACCTCGAGATCCATTGTGCTGGATCTCACCATGGCTTCTAGCTATCCTTATG
ACGTGCCTGACTATGCCAGCCTGGGATCCATGCACAAAACTGCCTCCCAAAGACTTTTCCCAGGTCCCTC
GTATCAAAACATTAAGAGTATAATGGAAGATAGCACGATCTTGTCAGATTGGACAAACAGCAACAAACAA
AAAATGAAGTATGACTTTTCCTGTGAACTCTACAGAATGTCTACATATTCAACTTTCCCCGCCGGGGTGC
CTGTCTCAGAAAGGAGTCTTGCTCGTGCTGGTTTTTATTATACTGGTGTGAATGACAAGGTCAAATGCTT
CTGTTGTGGCCTGATGCTGGATAACTGGAAACTAGGAGACAGTCCTATTCAAAAGCATAAACAGCTATAT
CCTAGCTGTAGCTTTATTCAGAATCTGGTTTCAGCTAGTCTGGGATCCACCTCTAAGAATACGTCTCCAA
TGAGAAACAGTTTTGCACATTCATTATCTCCCACCTTGGAACATAGTAGCTTGTTCAGTGGTTCTTACTC
CAGCCTTTCTCCAAACCCTCTTAATTCTAGAGCAGTTGAAGACATCTCTTCATCGAGGACTAACCCCTAC
AGTTATGCAATGAGTACTGAAGAAGCCAGATTTCTTACCTACCATATGTGGCCATTAACTTTTTTGTCAC
CATCAGAATTGGCAAGAGCTGGTTTTTATTATATAGGACCTGGAGATA
