>Addgene plasmid #38233 | pEBB HA cIAP1 H588A | addgene partial sequence | sequence record 50418 | JL44 5'-GAGGGGTGCAAGGACCCAG-3'
ATTTCTTGTCTCCCACGTGGGAGACCTGATACTCTCAAGGGTCCCAGGTGGGGACCCTCACTCTAGAGTC
GCGGCCGCCAGTGTGATGGATATCTGCAGAATTCGGCTTACTAGATCTGGTGACCTTAAGAGAGAAATGT
ACGAACAGTACCCTTGATTATACCCCTGCAAATAGGGCATTTTCTTAGAGAAGGGGCACATTCCTGGCAT
ACTACCAGAGCACCACAAGGAATAAATACAACAGAAACTTCTTTGTCCATACACACTTTACAAGTTCGTT
CTTCTTGCAACCTCCTCAATTGTTCTTCCAGTGACAGACCTGAAACATCTTCTGTTGGAATATACTTCAT
ATTCTTATCCACAAATAAGTTCTTATACAATGTAGAGTCAATTTCTTTTAGACAGTTTTTGAAGATGTTG
GCCGCAGCATTTCCTTTAACCAAAATGGTATCAATCAGTTCTCTCGCTTGTAAAGGTATCTGTGTTTTTT
GTTTAATAATATCATGTTCCTGTTTATTAATTACATTGGCCTTTAAAAGATTATCCAGGATAGGAAGCAC
ACATGTCAATTGTTGAAAGAGAGCCATTCTGTTCTTCCGAATTAATGACAAATCATCTGATGCCATTTCT
TCAGCTTGTTTTTCCTTCTCCTCTTCTCTTTTTTCATCTTCAGCATTAAGAAGTGCTGACACAATATCAT
TAACTGTTTTATAGTTCTCTCCAGTTGTCAGGATTTTACTTTGAACTGTTTGT
